>Addgene plasmid #209665 | pAAV.hSynapsin.(cyto).iATPSnFR2.A95A.A119L.HaloTag | addgene full sequence | sequence record 413361 | Addgene NGS Result
CTGCATTAATGAATCGGCCAACGCGCGGGGAGAGGCGGTTTGCGTATTGGGCGCTCTTCCGCTTCCTCGC
TCACTGACTCGCTGCGCTCGGTCGTTCGGCTGCGGCGAGCGGTATCAGCTCACTCAAAGGCGGTAATACG
GTTATCCACAGAATCAGGGGATAACGCAGGAAAGAACATGTGAGCAAAAGGCCAGCAAAAGGCCAGGAAC
CGTAAAAAGGCCGCGTTGCTGGCGTTTTTCCATAGGCTCCGCCCCCCTGACGAGCATCACAAAAATCGAC
GCTCAAGTCAGAGGTGGCGAAACCCGACAGGACTATAAAGATACCAGGCGTTTCCCCCTGGAAGCTCCCT
CGTGCGCTCTCCTGTTCCGACCCTGCCGCTTACCGGATACCTGTCCGCCTTTCTCCCTTCGGGAAGCGTG
GCGCTTTCTCATAGCTCACGCTGTAGGTATCTCAGTTCGGTGTAGGTCGTTCGCTCCAAGCTGGGCTGTG
TGCACGAACCCCCCGTTCAGCCCGACCGCTGCGCCTTATCCGGTAACTATCGTCTTGAGTCCAACCCGGT
AAGACACGACTTATCGCCACTGGCAGCAGCCACTGGTAACAGGATTAGCAGAGCGAGGTATGTAGGCGGT
GCTACAGAGTTCTTGAAGTGGTGGCCTAACTACGGCTACACTAGAAGAACAGTATTTGGTATCTGCGCTC
TGCTGAAGCCAGTTACCTTCGGAAAAAGAGTTGGTAGCTCTTGATCCGGCAAACAAACCACCGCTGGTAG
CGGTGGTTTTTTTGTTTGCAAGCAGCAGATTACGCGCAGAAAAAAAGGATCTCAAGAAGATCCTTTGATC
TTTTCTACGGGGTCTGACGCTCAGTGGAACGAAAACTCACGTTAAGGGATTTTGGTCATGAGATTATCAA
AAAGGATCTTCACCTAGATCCTTTTAAATTAAAAATGAAGTTTTAAATCAATCTAAAGTATATATGAGTA
AACTTGGTCTGACAGTTACCAATGCTTAATCAGTGAGGCACCTATCTCAGCGATCTGTCTATTTCGTTCA
TCCATAGTTGCCTGACTCCCCGTCGTGTAGATAACTACGATACGGGAGGGCTTACCATCTGGCCCCAGTG
CTGCAATGATACCGCGAGACCCACGCTCACCGGCTCCAGATTTATCAGCAATAAACCAGCCAGCCGGAAG
GGCCGAGCGCAGAAGTGGTCCTGCAACTTTATCCGCCTCCATCCAGTCTATTAATTGTTGCCGGGAAGCT
AGAGTAAGTAGTTCGCCAGTTAATAGTTTGCGCAACGTTGTTGCCATTGCTACAGGCATCGTGGTGTCAC
GCTCGTCGTTTGGTATGGCTTCATTCAGCTCCGGTTCCCAACGATCAAGGCGAGTTACATGATCCCCCAT
GTTGTGCAAAAAAGCGGTTAGCTCCTTCGGTCCTCCGATCGTTGTCAGAAGTAAGTTGGCCGCAGTGTTA
TCACTCATGGTTATGGCAGCACTGCATAATTCTCTTACTGTCATGCCATCCGTAAGATGCTTTTCTGTGA
CTGGTGAGTACTCAACCAAGTCATTCTGAGAATAGTGTATGCGGCGACCGAGTTGCTCTTGCCCGGCGTC
AATACGGGATAATACCGCGCCACATAGCAGAACTTTAAAAGTGCTCATCATTGGAAAACGTTCTTCGGGG
CGAAAACTCTCAAGGATCTTACCGCTGTTGAGATCCAGTTCGATGTAACCCACTCGTGCACCCAACTGAT
CTTCAGCATCTTTTACTTTCACCAGCGTTTCTGGGTGAGCAAAAACAGGAAGGCAAAATGCCGCAAAAAA
GGGAATAAGGGCGACACGGAAATGTTGAATACTCATACTCTTCCTTTTTCAATATTATTGAAGCATTTAT
CAGGGTTATTGTCTCATGAGCGGATACATATTTGAATGTATTTAGAAAAATAAACAAATAGGGGTTCCGC
GCACATTTCCCCGAAAAGTGCCACCTAAATTGTAAGCGTTAATATTTTGTTAAAATTCGCGTTAAATTTT
TGTTAAATCAGCTCATTTTTTAACCAATAGGCCGAAATCGGCAAAATCCCTTATAAATCAAAAGAATAGA
CCGAGATAGGGT
[37 nt withheld, positions 2113-2149]
AAAGAACGTGGACTCCAACGTCAAAGG
[49 nt withheld, positions 2177-2225]
T
[91 nt withheld, positions 2227-2317]
G
[124 nt withheld, positions 2319-2442]
CCCATTCGCCATTCAGGCTGCGCAACTGTTGGGAAGGGCGATCGGTGCGGGCCTCTTCGCTATTACGCCA
GCTGCGCGCTCGCTCGCTCACTGAGGCCGCCCGGGCAAAGCCCGGGCGTCGGGCGACCTTTGGTCGCCCG
GCCTCAGTGAGCGAGCGAGCGCGCAGAGAGGGAGTGGCCAACTCCATCACTAGGGGTTCCTTGTAGTTAA
TGATTAACCCGCCATGCTACTTATCTACGTAGCCATGCTCTAGGAAGATCCAGGGCCCTGCGTATGAGTG
CAAGTGGGTTTTAGGACCAGGATGAGGCGGGGTGGGGGTGCCTACCTGACGACCGGCCCCGACCCACTGG
ACAAGCACCCAACCCCCATTCCCCAAATTGCGCATCCCCTATCAGAGAGGGGGAGGGGAAACAGGATGCG
GCGAGGCGCGTGCGCACTGCCAGCTTCAGCACCGCGGACAGTGCCTTCGCCCCCGCCTGGCGGCGCGCGC
CACCGCCGCCTCAGCACTGAAGGCGCGCTGACGTCACTCGCCGGTCCCCCGCAAACTCCCCTTCCCGGCC
ACCTTGGTCGCGTCCGCGCCGCCGCCGGCCCAGCCGGACCGCACCACGCGAGGCGCGAGATAGGGGGGCA
CGGGCGCGACCATCTGCGCTGCGGCGCCGGCGACTCAGCGCTGCCTCAGTCTGCGGTGGGCAGCGGAGGA
GTCGTGTCGTGCCTGAGAGCGCAGTCCAATTCAAGCTGCTAGCAAGGATCCCGCCACCATGGGCAGATCT
ATGAAGACTATTCACGTGAGTGTCGTAACTCCCGACGGGCCTGTATATGAGGATGACGTTGAAATGGTGA
GCGTCAAAGCAAAAAGTGGCGAGCTCGGTATTCTCCCAGGCCACATTCCCTTGAAAGCTCCCCTAGAGAT
CAGTGCCGCACGCCTGAAGAAAGGGGGCAAAACACAGTATATCGCTGTGTCAGGCGGCAACCTCGAAGTG
CGGCCTGACAAGGTGACCATCTATGCCCAGGCAGCCGAGAGGGCTGAGGATATCGATGTCCTGCGCGCCA
AGGCCGCCAAGGAGAGAGCCGAGCGCCGACTCCAATCACAGGTCCTGGTCGGGAACGTCTATATCACCGC
CGACAAGCAGAAGAACGGCATCAAGGCGAACTTCAAGATCCGCCACAACGTGGAGGACGGCAGCATGCAG
CTCGCCGACCACTACCAGCAGAACACCCCCATCGGCGACGGCCCCGTGCTGCTGCCCGACAACCACTACC
TGAGCACCCAGTCCGTGCTGAGCAAAGACCCTAACGAGAAGCGCGATCACATGGTCCTGCTGGAGTTCGT
GACCGCCGCCGGGATCACTCTCGGCATGGACGAGCTGTACAAGGGCGGTACCGGAGGGAGCATGAGCAAG
GGCGAGGAGCTGTTCACCGGGGTGGTGCCCATCCTGGTCGAGCTGGACGGCGACGTAAACGGCCACAAGT
TCAGCGTGCGCGGCGAGGGCGAGGGCGATGCCACCAACGGCAAGCTGACCCTGAAGTTCATCTGCACCAC
CGGCAAGCTGCCCGTGCCCTGGCCCACCCTCGTGACCACCCTGACCTACGGCGTGCAGTGCTTCAGCCGC
TACCCCGACCACATGAAGCAGCACGACTTCTTCAAGTCCGCCATGCCCGAAGGCTACGTCCAGGAGCGCA
CCATCAGCTTCAAGGACGACGGCACCTACAAGACCCGCGCCGAGGTGAAGTTCGAGGGCGACACCCTGGT
GAACCGCATCGAGCTGAAGGGCATCGACTTCAAGGAGGACGGCAACATCCTGGGGCACAAGCTGGAGTAC
AACTTTATTTGTGTGGACATCGATTTTAAGCGCGCCGAGCTCTTGCTTAAGCGCGCAATGAATAGGCTCT
CAGTTGCCGAAATGAAGCTGCAGGGCGGAGGCTCGGGCGGAGGTGGGTCGGGTGGCGGCGGATCAATGGC
CGAGATCGGCACCGGCTTCCCCTTCGACCCCCACTACGTGGAGGTGCTGGGCGAGCGCATGCACTACGTT
GACGTGGGCCCCCGCGACGGCACCCCCGTGCTGTTCCTGCACGGCAACCCCACCAGCAGCTACGTGTGGC
GCAACATCATCCCCCACGTGGCCCCCACCCACCGCACTATCGCCCCCGACCTGATCGGCATGGGCAAGAG
CGACAAGCCCGACCTGGGCTACTTCTTCGACGACCACGTGCGCTTCATGGACGCCTTCATCGAGGCCCTG
GGCCTGGAGGAGGTGGTGCTGGTGATCCACGACTGGGGCAGCGCCCTGGGCTTCCACTGGGCCAAGCGCA
ACCCCGAGCGCGTGAAGGGCATCGCCTTCATGGAGTTCATCCGCCCCATCCCCACCTGGGACGAGTGGCC
CGAGTTCGCCCGCGAGACCTTCCAGGCCTTCCGCACCACCGACGTGGGCCGCAAGCTGATCATCGACCAG
AACGTGTTCATCGAGGGCACCCTGCCCATGGGCGTGGTGCGCCCCCTGACCGAGGTGGAGATGGACCACT
ACCGCGAGCCCTTCCTGAACCCCGTGGACCGCGAGCCCCTGTGGCGCTTCCCCAACGAGCTGCCCATCGC
CGGCGAGCCCGCCAACATCGTGGCCCTGGTGGAGGAGTACATGGACTGGCTGCACCAGAGCCCCGTGCCC
AAGCTGCTGTTCTGGGGCACCCCCGGCGTGCTGATCCCCCCCGCCGAGGCCGCCCGCCTGGCCAAGAGCC
TGCCCAACGTTAAGGCCGTGGACATCGGCCCCGGCCTGAACCTGCTCCAGGAGGACAACCCCGACCTGAT
CGGCAGCGAGATCGCCCGCTGGCTGAGCACCCTCGAGATCAGCGGCTAGAAGCTTATCGATAATCAACCT
CTGGATTACAAAATTTGTGAAAGATTGACTGGTATTCTTAACTATGTTGCTCCTTTTACGCTATGTGGAT
ACGCTGCTTTAATGCCTTTGTATCATGCTATTGCTTCCCGTATGGCTTTCATTTTCTCCTCCTTGTATAA
ATCCTGGTTGCTGTCTCTTTATGAGGAGTTGTGGCCCGTTGTCAGGCAACGTGGCGTGGTGTGCACTGTG
TTTGCTGACGCAACCCCCACTGGTTGGGGCATTGCCACCACCTGTCAGCTCCTTTCCGGGACTTTCGCTT
TCCCCCTCCCTATTGCCACGGCGGAACTCATCGCCGCCTGCCTTGCCCGCTGCTGGACAGGGGCTCGGCT
GTTGGGCACTGACAATTCCGTGGTGTTGTCGGGGAAATCATCGTCCTTTCCTTGGCTGCTCGCCTGTGTT
GCCACCTGGATTCTGCGCGGGACGTCCTTCTGCTACGTCCCTTCGGCCCTCAATCCAGCGGACCTTCCTT
CCCGCGGCCTGCTGCCGGCTCTGCGGCCTCTTCCGCGTCTTCGCCTTCGCCCTCAGACGAGTCGGATCTC
CCTTTGGGCCGCCTCCCCGCATCGATACCGTCGACCTCGACCCGGGCGGCCGCTTCGAGCAGACATGATA
AGATACATTGATGAGTTTGGACAAACCACAACTAGAATGCAGTGAAAAAAATGCTTTATTTGTGAAATTT
GTGATGCTATTGCTTTATTTGTAACCATTATAAGCTGCAATAAACAAGTTAACAACAACAATTGCATTCA
TTTTATGTTTCAGGTTCAGGGGGAGATGTGGGAGGTTTTTTAAAGCAAGTAAAACCTCTACAAATGTGGT
AAAATCGATAAGGATCTTCCTAGAGCATGGCTACGTAGATAAGTAGCATGGCGGGTTAATCATTAACTAC
AAGGAACCCCTAGTGATGGAGTTGGCCACTCCCTCTCTGCGCGCTCGCTCGCTCACTGAGGCCGGGCGAC
CAAAGGTCGCCCGACGCCCGGGCTTTGCCCGGGCGGCCTCAGTGAGCGAGCGAGCGCGCAG
Features (pLannotate 1.2.2; 17 found; start..end, strand, type, name):
    237..825     -  rep_origin     ori: high-copy-number ColE1/pMB1/pBR322/pUC origin of replication
    996..1856    -  CDS            AmpR: β-lactamase; bla; confers resistance to ampicillin, carbenicillin, and related antibiotics
   1857..1961    -  promoter       AmpR promoter: bla
   2014..2442    -  rep_origin     f1 ori (sequence partly withheld): f1 bacteriophage origin of replication; arrow indicates direction of (+) strand synthesis
   2447..2516    -  CDS            lacZα (fragment): LacZα fragment of β-galactosidase; lacZ fragment
   2511..2643    -  repeat_region  AAV2 ITR (fragment): inverted terminal repeat of adeno-associated virus serotype 2 inverted
   2719..3166    +  promoter       hSyn promoter: human synapsin I promoter; confers neuron-specific expression (Kügler et al., 2003)
   3213..3533    +  CDS            atpC (fragment): ATPE_GEOKA - Experimental evidence at protein level: Swiss-Prot protein existence level 1. Produces ATP from ADP in the presence of a proton gradient across the membrane. From Geobacillus kaustophilus (strain HTA426).
   3546..4265    +  CDS            cEGFP: cEGFP is a basic (constitutively fluorescent) green fluorescent protein published in 2008, derived from Aequorea victoria.
   4278..4349    +  CDS            atpC (fragment): ATPE_BACP3 - Experimental evidence at protein level: Swiss-Prot protein existence level 1. Produces ATP from ADP in the presence of a proton gradient across the membrane. From Bacillus sp. (strain PS3).
   4398..5276    +  CDS            dhaA: DHAA_PSEPV - Experimental evidence at protein level: Swiss-Prot protein existence level 1. Catalyzes hydrolytic cleavage of carbon-halogen bonds in halogenated aliphatic compounds, leading to the formation of the corresponding primary alcohols, halide ions and protons. Has a broad substrate specificity, as it is able to dehalogenate mono- and di- chlorinated and brominated alkanes (up to at least C10), and the two isomers of 1,3-dichloropropene to 3-chloroallyl alcohol; the highest activity was found with 1,2-dibromoethane, while no activity was observed with the analog 1,2-dichloroethane. Fro
   5304..5892    +  misc_feature   WPRE: woodchuck hepatitis virus posttranscriptional regulatory element
   5893..5912    +  misc_feature   MCS (fragment): pBluescript multiple cloning site
   5941..6062    -  polyA_signal   SV40 poly(A) signal: SV40 polyadenylation signal
   6085..6153    -  CDS            large T antigen (fragment): large T antigen from SV40 (simian virus 40)
   6224..4       +  repeat_region  AAV2 ITR (across the origin): inverted terminal repeat of adeno-associated virus serotype 2 inverted
   6351..54      -  CDS            lacI (fragment) (across the origin): lac repressor; lacI; The lac repressor binds to the lac operator to inhibit transcription in E. coli. This inhibition can be relieved by adding lactose or isopropyl-β-D-thiogalactopyranoside (IPTG).
