[The description below was written by a language model from this plasmid's Addgene catalogue record and pLannotate feature annotations shown in this document.]
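Description:
pAAV.hSynapsin.(cyto).iATPSnFR2.A95A.A119L.HaloTag is an adeno-associated virus transfer plasmid of about 6.4 kb for neuronal expression of a low-affinity variant of the genetically encoded ATP sensor iATPSnFR2. It is maintained in E. coli through a high-copy ColE1/pUC-type origin and selected with ampicillin via the β-lactamase gene. The backbone also carries an f1 phage origin and small remnants of lacZα and lacI, which are cloning leftovers with no functional role. Two AAV2 inverted terminal repeats flank the expression cassette and define the segment that is replicated and packaged into recombinant AAV particles when helper functions are supplied. One ITR is annotated as a fragment.

Between the ITRs, the human synapsin I promoter confers neuron-specific transcription of a single synthetic fusion protein. The sensor consists of the ATP-binding epsilon subunit of a bacterial F-type ATP synthase (annotated as atpC fragments matching Geobacillus and Bacillus PS3 proteins), split around a GFP-derived fluorescent protein annotated as cEGFP. This layout is consistent with a design in which ATP binding alters green fluorescence. The name lists A95A and A119L, and the record associates this variant with low ATP affinity. Downstream in the same reading direction lies a haloalkane dehalogenase-derived sequence, the HaloTag, which covalently binds chloroalkane ligands and so can be labelled with a dye of a second colour, for example as a reference signal for expression level. The "(cyto)" label indicates cytosolic localisation, and no targeting sequence is annotated. A WPRE enhances transcript stability and expression. An SV40 polyadenylation signal follows it, annotated on the opposite strand. The construct is intended for monitoring intracellular ATP in neurons, by transfection or AAV delivery.
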