Addgene plasmid #209665: pAAV.hSynapsin.(cyto).iATPSnFR2.A95A.A119L.HaloTag
Purpose: Expression of iATPSnFR2, low affinity
Depositing lab: Tim Brown & HHMI-JRC Tool Translation Team. Depositing organization: HHMI, Janelia Research Campus. Publication: iATPSnFR2: A high-dynamic-range fluorescent sensor for monitoring intracellular ATP. Marvin JS, Kokotos AC, Kumar M, Pulido C, Tkachuk AN, Yao JS, Brown TA, Ryan TA. Proc Natl Acad Sci U S A. 2024 May 21;121(21):e2314604121. doi: 10.1073/pnas.2314604121. Epub 2024 May 15. PubMed 38748581.
Backbone
  Vector backbone: pAAV
  Vector type: AAV
Growth in bacteria
  Bacterial resistance: Ampicillin, 100 μg/mL
  Growth temperature: 37°C
  Growth strain: NEB Stable
  Copy number: High Copy
Gene/Insert
  Gene/Insert name: iATPSnFR2.A95A.A119L.HaloTag
  Species: Synthetic
  Mutation: A95A.A119L
  Promoter: hSyn
  Cloning method: Restriction Enzyme; 5′ cloning site unknown (unknown if destroyed)
Terms and licenses: Academic/Nonprofit Terms; Industry Terms: Not Available to Industry
Depositor comments: Please visit https://doi.org/10.1101/2023.08.24.554624 for bioRxiv preprint.
How to cite: pAAV.hSynapsin.(cyto).iATPSnFR2.A95A.A119L.HaloTag was a gift from Tim Brown & HHMI-JRC Tool Translation Team (Addgene plasmid # 209665 ; http://n2t.net/addgene:209665 ; RRID:Addgene_209665)
